>Addgene plasmid #57915 | mKOet-Cx32-7 | depositor partial sequence | sequence record 89064 | insert sequence
CGCTAGCGCTACCGGACTCAGATCTCGAGCTCAAGCTTCGAATTCCCTCTGGGAAAGGGCAGCAGCAGCC
AGGTGTGGCAGTGACAGGGAGGTGTGAATGAGGCAGGATGAACTGGACAGGTTTGTACACCTTGCTCAGT
GGCGTGAACCGGCATTCTACTGCCATTGGCCGAGTATGGCTCTCGGTCATCTTCATCTTCAGAATCATGG
TGCTGGTGGTGGCTGCAGAGAGTGTGTGGGGTGATGAGAAATCTTCCTTCATCTGCAACACACTCCAGCC
TGGCTGCAACAGCGTTTGCTATGACCAATTCTTCCCCATCTCCCATGTGCGGCTGTGGTCCCTGCAGCTC
ATCCTAGTTTCCACCCCAGCTCTCCTCGTGGCCATGCACGTGGCTCACCAGCAACACATAGAGAAGAAAA
TGCTACGGCTTGAGGGCCATGGGGACCCCCTACACCTGGAGGAGGTGAAGAGGCACAAGGTCCACATCTC
AGGGACACTGTGGTGGACCTATGTCATCAGCGTGGTGTTCCGGCTGTTGTTTGAGGCCGTCTTCATGTAT
GTCTTTTATCTGCTCTACCCTGGCTATGCCATGGTGCGGCTGGTCAAGTGCGACGTCTACCCCTGCCCCA
ACACAGTGGACTGCTTCGTGTCCCGCCCCACCGAGAAAACCGTCTTCACCGTCTTCATGCTAGCTGCCTC
TGGCATCTGCATCATCCTCAATGTGGCCGAGGTGGTGTACCTCATCATCCGGGCCTGTGCCCGCCGAGCC
CAGCGCCGCTCCAATCCACCTTCCCGCAAGGGCTCGGGCTTCGGCCACCGCCTCTCACCTGAATACAAGC
AGAATGAGATCAACAAGCTGCTGAGTGAGCAGGATGGCTCCCTGAAAGACATACTGCGCCGCAGCCCTGG
CACCGGGGCTGGGCTGGCTGAAAAGAGCGACCGCTGCTCGGCCTGCGCGGATCCACCGGTCGCCACCATG
GTGAGCAAGGGCGAGGAGAATAACATGGCCGTGATTAAACCAGAGATGAAGATGAGGTACTACATGGACG
GCTCCGTCAATGGGCATGAGTTCACAATTGAAGGTGAAGGCACAGGCAGACCTTACGAGGGACATCAAGA
GATGACACTACGCGTCACAATGGCCAAGGGCGGGCCAATGCCTTTCGCGTTTGACTTAGTGTCACACGTG
TTCTGTTACGGCCACAGACCTTTTACTAAATATCCAGAAGAGATACCAGACTATTTCAAACAAGCATTTC
CTGAAGGCCTGTCATGGGAAAGGTCGTTGGAGTTCGAAGATGGTGGGTCCGCTTCAGTCAGTGCGCATAT
AAGCCTTAGAGGAAACACCTTCTACCACAAATCCAAATTTACTGGGGTTAACTTTCCTGCCGATGGTCCT
ATCATGCAAAACCAAAGTGTTGATTGGGAGCCATCAACCGAGAAAATTACTGCCAGCGACGGAGTTCTGA
AGGGTGATGTTACGATGTACCTAAAACTTGAAGGAGGCGGCAATCACAAATGCCAATTCAAGACTACTTA
CAAGGCGGCAAAAAAGATTCTTAAAATGCCAGGAAGCCATTACATCAGCCATCGCCTCGTCAGGAAAACC
GAAGGCAACATTACTGAGCTGGTAGAAGATGCAGTAGCTCATTCCGGCGGCATGGACGAGCTGTACAAGT
AAGCGGCCGCGACTCTAGATCATAATCAGCCATACCACATTT
