[The description below was written by a language model from this plasmid's Addgene catalogue record.]
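Description:
mKOet-Cx32-7 is a mammalian expression plasmid that produces human connexin 32 (beta-1 connexin, encoded by GJB1) fused to the orange fluorescent protein mKOet. It is built on an mKOet fluorescent-protein backbone of about 4.75 kb before the insert is added. It is maintained as a high-copy plasmid in E. coli under kanamycin selection. A neomycin resistance marker allows G418 selection of transfected mammalian cells, so stable lines can be derived as well as transient transfectants. The record does not name the origin of replication or describe other backbone elements. The listed 3′ sequencing primer does imply an SV40 polyadenylation signal downstream of the expression cassette.

Expression of the fusion is driven by the CMV promoter, a strong constitutive promoter in most mammalian cell lines. Connexin 32 is a gap junction channel subunit that assembles into hexameric hemichannels, which dock between neighbouring cells and cluster into junctional plaques. The fluorescent fusion therefore acts as a localization marker for gap junctions. The recorded spectral values for mKOet are excitation at 548 nm and emission at 561 nm, placing it in the orange range and making it suitable for pairing with green or far-red labels in multicolour work.

The record does not state whether the fluorescent protein sits at the N- or C-terminus of connexin 32. The "7" in the name may refer to a linker length, but this is not explained, and the cloning method is listed as unknown. The construct is typically used for live- or fixed-cell fluorescence imaging of gap junction distribution, trafficking and plaque formation.
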