Addgene plasmid #57915: mKOet-Cx32-7
Purpose: Localization: Gap Junctions, Excitation: 548, Emission: 561
Depositing lab: Michael Davidson. Depositing organization: Florida State University, Tallahassee.
Backbone
  Vector backbone: mKOet
  Backbone size w/o insert (bp): 4750
  Vector type: Mammalian Expression
  Selectable markers: Neomycin (select with G418)
Growth in bacteria
  Bacterial resistance: Kanamycin, 50 μg/mL
  Growth temperature: 37°C
  Growth strain: DH5alpha
  Copy number: High Copy
Gene/Insert
  Gene/Insert name: Cx32 (alt names: Human Beta-1 Connexin 32; NM_001097642.2)
  Species: H. sapiens (human)
  Entrez Gene: GJB1 (a.k.a. CMTX, CMTX1, CX32)
  Promoter: CMV
  Tag / fusion protein: mKOet
  Cloning method: Unknown
  Sequencing primers: 5′ CMV-F; 3′ SV40pA-R
Terms and licenses: Academic/Nonprofit Terms; Industry Terms: Not Available to Industry
Depositor comments: H. sapiens (human) Beta-1 Connexin 32. Excitation = 548; Emission = 561
How to cite: mKOet-Cx32-7 was a gift from Michael Davidson (Addgene plasmid # 57915 ; http://n2t.net/addgene:57915 ; RRID:Addgene_57915)
